Addgene plasmid #9029: 1068 pGL3 FasL promoter (no SV40 prom)
Depositing lab: William Sellers. Depositing organization: Dana-Farber Cancer Institute. Publication: Forkhead transcription factors are critical effectors of cell death and cell cycle arrest downstream of PTEN. Nakamura N, Ramaswamy S, Vazquez F, Signoretti S, Loda M, Sellers WR. Mol Cell Biol. 2000 Dec . 20(23):8969-82. 10.1128/MCB.20.23.8969-8982.2000 PubMed 11073996.
Backbone
  Vector backbone: pGL3 promoter
  Backbone size w/o insert (bp): 4810
  Vector type: Mammalian Expression, Luciferase
Growth in bacteria
  Bacterial resistance: Ampicillin, 100 μg/mL
  Growth temperature: 37°C
  Growth strain: DH5alpha
  Copy number: High Copy
Gene/Insert
  Gene/Insert name: Fas ligand promoter
  Species: H. sapiens (human)
  Insert size (bp): 100
  Mutation: Removed the SV40 promoter from pGL3
  Entrez Gene: FASLG (a.k.a. ALPS1B, APT1LG1, APTL, CD178, CD95-L, CD95L, FASL, TNFSF6, TNLG1A)
  Tag / fusion protein: luciferase (C terminal on backbone)
  Cloning method: Restriction Enzyme; 5′ cloning site NheI (not destroyed); 3′ cloning site BglII (not destroyed)
  Sequencing primers: 5′ RVprimer3
Terms and licenses: Academic/Nonprofit Terms; Industry Terms: Not Available to Industry
Depositor comments: Oligonucleotides 5'-GCGCGCTAGCGTGACAGAGTGAGACTCTGTCTCTATTTAAATAAATAAGTAAATAAATAAAC-3' and 5'-GGGG AGATCTGCTTTGTATTTCACAATGTTTTCATTTTCATTGTTTGCCCAG TTTATTTATTT-3', containing the forkhead site of the FasL promoter, were phosphorylated, annealed, and ligated to pGL3-promoter restricted with BglII and NheI to give pGL3-promoter-FasL. This plasmid was subsequently restricted with BglII and HindIII, blunted, and ligated to remove the simian virus 40
How to cite: 1068 pGL3 FasL promoter (no SV40 prom) was a gift from William Sellers (Addgene plasmid # 9029 ; http://n2t.net/addgene:9029 ; RRID:Addgene_9029)
