[The description below was written by a language model from this plasmid's Addgene catalogue record.]
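Description:
1068 pGL3 FasL promoter (no SV40 prom) is a firefly luciferase reporter plasmid for transfection into mammalian cells, derived from the pGL3-promoter backbone (about 4.8 kb without the insert). It is maintained in E. coli as a high-copy plasmid under ampicillin selection. No feature table accompanies the record, so details such as the replication origin and polyadenylation signals are not itemised, although they would be expected to follow the standard pGL3 layout.

The insert is a short fragment of roughly 100 bp from the human Fas ligand (FASLG) promoter that contains its forkhead transcription factor binding site. It was assembled from annealed synthetic oligonucleotides and ligated between the NheI and BglII sites upstream of the luciferase coding sequence. In a second step the intermediate plasmid was cut with BglII and HindIII, blunted and religated to delete the SV40 minimal promoter that pGL3-promoter normally carries. This treatment sits uneasily with the catalogue statement that the BglII cloning site is not destroyed, and the record does not resolve the point. As a result, luciferase has no heterologous viral promoter in front of it, and any reporter signal depends on the FasL-derived element alone. The "luciferase tag" listed in the record reflects the downstream reporter rather than a protein fusion, since the insert is regulatory DNA.

The associated publication concerns forkhead transcription factors as effectors of cell death and cell cycle arrest downstream of PTEN. The plasmid therefore fits use as a readout of forkhead-dependent transcriptional activity at the FasL element, and as a companion to the SV40 promoter-containing version.
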