>Addgene plasmid #9029 | 1068 pGL3 FasL promoter (no SV40 prom) | addgene partial sequence | sequence record 17639 | T7 5'-TAATACGACTCACTATAGGG-3'
CGAGCTCTTACGCGTGCTAGCGTGACAGAGTGAGACTCTGTCTCTATTTAAATAAATAAGTAAATAAATA
AACTGGGCAAACAATGAAAATGAAAACATTGTGAAATACAAAGCAGATCAGCTTGGCATTCCGGTACTGT
TGGTAAAGCCACCATGGAAGACGCCAAAAACATAAAGAAAGGCCCGGCGCCATTCTATCCGCTGGAAGAT
GGAACCGCTGGAGAGCAACTGCATAAGGCTATGAAGAGATACGCCCTGGTTCCTGGAACAATTGCTTTTA
CAGATGCACATATCGAGGTGGACATCACTTACGCTGAGTACTTCGAAATGTCCGTTCGGTTGGCAGAAGC
TATGAAACGATATGGGCTGAATACAAATCACAGAATCGTCGTATGCAGTGAAAACTCTCTTCAATTCTTT
ATGCCGGTGTTGGGCGCGTTATTTATCGGAGTTGCAGTTGCGCCCGCGAACGACATTTATAATGAACGTG
AATTGCTCAACAGTATGGGCATTTCGCAGCCTACCGTGGTGTTCGTTTCCAAAAAGGGGTTGCAAAAAAT
TTTGAACGTGCAAAAAAAGCTCCCAATCATCCAAAAAATTATTATCATGGATTCTAAAACGGATTACCAG
GGATTTCAGTCGATGTACACGTTCGTCACATCTCATCTACCTCCCGGTTTTAATGAATACGATTTTGTGC
CAGAGTCCTTCGATAGGGACAAGACAATTGCACTGATCATGAACTCCTCTGGATCTACTGGTCTGCCTAA
AGGTGTCGCTCTGCCTCATAGAACTGCCTGCGTGAGATTCTCGCATGCCAGAGATCCTATTTTTGGCAAT
CAAATCATTCCGGATACTGCGATTTTAAGTGTTGTTCCATTCCATCAC
